>Addgene plasmid #125993 | 206_pAAV-ProD17-CatCh-GFP-WPRE | depositor full sequence | sequence record 241153 | 206_pAAV-ProD17-CatCh-GFP-WPRE sequence 6161 bps
CCTGCAGGCAGCTGCGCGCTCGCTCGCTCACTGAGGCCGCCCGGGCAAAGCCCGGGCGTCGGGCGACCTT
TGGTCGCCCGGCCTCAGTGAGCGAGCGAGCGCGCAGAGAGGGAGTGGCCAACTCCATCACTAGGGGTTCC
TGCGGCCGCACGCGTATCCTGGGGTTTAAACAGGACTAGGTCCACTGGGAGAAGAGGAAGTCAAACAGGA
CTAGTCATCGATAGGCTAGCCAGCTTAATTAATCAGATACTCTAGGGCTGTGAGTGAAAGGTCGGCGAAA
GTTGGAGGGCTTGGCTTGGAACTGGCAACACTGTGCTCATTACTGTCCGGGTAATGAGGGGACGATGCTC
ATTACGGTTGGTTTCTTGGCTACATGCTCAGGAATCCTCAACTTCCTCCTGTTCAGTTCCCAGCAAGTGC
TGGGCATTGTGTCAGACAAGTCCCGTATAGTCCGCCATTTATCCTGTAAGAGGCATCTGAGGCACACGTC
ATATCCTCACATGGTCCTGCTGGAGTTAGTAGAGGGTATATAATGGAAGCTCGACTTCCAGCTATCACAT
CCACTGTGTTGTTGTGAACTGGAATCCACTATAGGCCAGGATCCGCCACCATGGATTATGGAGGCGCCCT
GAGTGCCGTTGGGCGCGAGCTGCTATTTGTAACGAACCCAGTAGTCGTCAATGGCTCTGTACTTGTGCCT
GAGGACCAGTGTTACTGCGCGGGCTGGATTGAGTCGCGTGGCACAAACGGTGCCCAAACGGCGTCGAACG
TGCTGCAATGGCTTGCTGCTGGCTTCTCCATCCTACTGCTTATGTTTTACGCCTACCAAACATGGAAGTC
AACCTGCGGCTGGGAGGAGATCTATGTGTGCGCTATCGAGATGGTCAAGGTGATTCTCGAGTTCTTCTTC
GAGTTTAAGAACCCGTCCATGCTGTATCTAGCCACAGGCCACCGCGTCCAGTGGTTGCGTTACGCCGAGT
GGCTTCTCACCTGCCCGGTCATTTGCATTCACCTGTCAAACCTGACGGGCTTGTCCAACGACTACAGCAG
GCGCACCATGGGTCTGCTTGTGTCTGATATTGGCACAATTGTGTGGGGCGCCACTTCCGCCATGGCCACC
GGATACGTCAAGGTCATCTTCTTCTGCCTGGGTCTGTGTTATGGTGCTAACACGTTCTTTCACGCTGCCA
AGGCCTACATCGAGGGTTACCACACCGTGCCGAAGGGCCGGTGTCGCCAGGTGGTGACTGGCATGGCTTG
GCTCTTCTTCGTATCATGGGGTATGTTCCCCATCCTGTTCATCCTCGGCCCCGAGGGCTTCGGCGTCCTG
AGCGTGTACGGCTCCACCGTCGGCCACACCATCATTGACCTGATGTCGAAGAACTGCTGGGGTCTGCTCG
GCCACTACCTGCGCGTGCTGATCCACGAGCATATCCTCATCCACGGCGACATTCGCAAGACCACCAAATT
GAACATTGGTGGCACTGAGATTGAGGTCGAGACGCTGGTGGAGGACGAGGCCGAGGCTGGCGCGGTACCC
ATGGTGAGCAAGGGCGAGGAGCTGTTCACCGGGGTGGTGCCCATCCTGGTCGAGCTGGACGGCGACGTAA
ACGGCCACAAGTTCAGCGTGTCCGGCGAGGGCGAGGGCGATGCCACCTACGGCAAGCTGACCCTGAAGTT
CATCTGCACCACCGGCAAGCTGCCCGTGCCCTGGCCCACCCTCGTGACCACCCTGACCTACGGCGTGCAG
TGCTTCAGCCGCTACCCCGACCACATGAAGCAGCACGACTTCTTCAAGTCCGCCATGCCCGAAGGCTACG
TCCAGGAGCGCACCATCTTCTTCAAGGACGACGGCAACTACAAGACCCGCGCCGAGGTGAAGTTCGAGGG
CGACACCCTGGTGAACCGCATCGAGCTGAAGGGCATCGACTTCAAGGAGGACGGCAACATCCTGGGGCAC
AAGCTGGAGTACAACTACAACAGCCACAACGTCTATATCATGGCCGACAAGCAGAAGAACGGCATCAAGG
TGAACTTCAAGATCCGCCACAACATCGAGGACGGCAGCGTGCAGCTCGCCGACCACTACCAGCAGAACAC
CCCCATCGGCGACGGCCCCGTGCTGCTGCCCGACAACCACTACCTGAGCACCCAGTCCGCCCTGAGCAAA
GACCCCAACGAGAAGCGCGATCACATGGTCCTGCTGGAGTTCGTGACCGCCGCCGGGATCACTCTCGGCA
TGGACGAGCTGTACAAGTGATAAGAATTCGATATCAAGCTTATCGATAATCAACCTCTGGATTACAAAAT
TTGTGAAAGATTGACTGGTATTCTTAACTATGTTGCTCCTTTTACGCTATGTGGATACGCTGCTTTAATG
CCTTTGTATCATGCTATTGCTTCCCGTATGGCTTTCATTTTCTCCTCCTTGTATAAATCCTGGTTGCTGT
CTCTTTATGAGGAGTTGTGGCCCGTTGTCAGGCAACGTGGCGTGGTGTGCACTGTGTTTGCTGACGCAAC
CCCCACTGGTTGGGGCATTGCCACCACCTGTCAGCTCCTTTCCGGGACTTTCGCTTTCCCCCTCCCTATT
GCCACGGCGGAACTCATCGCCGCCTGCCTTGCCCGCTGCTGGACAGGGGCTCGGCTGTTGGGCACTGACA
ATTCCGTGGTGTTGTCGGGGAAATCATCGTCCTTTCCTTGGCTGCTCGCCTATGTTGCCACCTGGATTCT
GCGCGGGACGTCCTTCTGCTACGTCCCTTCGGCCCTCAATCCAGCGGACCTTCCTTCCCGCGGCCTGCTG
CCGGCTCTGCGGCCTCTTCCGCGTCTTCGCCTTCGCCCTCAGACGAGTCGGATCTCCCTTTGGGCCGCCT
CCCCGCATCGATACCGAGCGCTGCTCGAGAGATCTACGGGTGGCATCCCTGTGACCCCTCCCCAGTGCCT
CTCCTGGCCCTGGAAGTTGCCACTCCAGTGCCCACCAGCCTTGTCCTAATAAAATTAAGTTGCATCATTT
TGTCTGACTAGGTGTCCTTCTATAATATTATGGGGTGGAGGGGGGTGGTATGGAGCAAGGGGCAAGTTGG
GAAGACAACCTGTAGGGCCTGCGGGGTCTATTGGGAACCAAGCTGGAGTGCAGTGGCACAATCTTGGCTC
ACTGCAATCTCCGCCTCCTGGGTTCAAGCGATTCTCCTGCCTCAGCCTCCCGAGTTGTTGGGATTCCAGG
CATGCATGACCAGGCTCAGCTAATTTTTGTTTTTTTGGTAGAGACGGGGTTTCACCATATTGGCCAGGCT
GGTCTCCAACTCCTAATCTCAGGTGATCTACCCACCTTGGCCTCCCAAATTGCTGGGATTACAGGCGTGA
ACCACTGCTCCCTTCCCTGTCCTTCTGATTTTGTAGGTAACCACGTGCGGACCGAGCGGCCGCAGGAACC
CCTAGTGATGGAGTTGGCCACTCCCTCTCTGCGCGCTCGCTCGCTCACTGAGGCCGGGCGACCAAAGGTC
GCCCGACGCCCGGGCTTTGCCCGGGCGGCCTCAGTGAGCGAGCGAGCGCGCAGCTGCCTGCAGGGGCGCC
TGATGCGGTATTTTCTCCTTACGCATCTGTGCGGTATTTCACACCGCATA
[142 nt withheld, positions 3621-3762]
C
[141 nt withheld, positions 3764-3904]
CCTTTGACGTTGGAGTCCACGTTCTTT
[37 nt withheld, positions 3932-3968]
ACCCTATCTCGGGCTATTCTTTTGATTTATAAGGGATTTTGCCGATTTCGGCCTATTGGTTAAAAAATGA
GCTGATTTAACAAAAATTTAACGCGAATTTTAACAAAATATTAACGTTTACAATTTTATGGTGCACTCTC
AGTACAATCTGCTCTGATGCCGCATAGTTAAGCCAGCCCCGACACCCGCCAACACCCGCTGACGCGCCCT
GACGGGCTTGTCTGCTCCCGGCATCCGCTTACAGACAAGCTGTGACCGTCTCCGGGAGCTGCATGTGTCA
GAGGTTTTCACCGTCATCACCGAAACGCGCGAGACGAAAGGGCCTCGTGATACGCCTATTTTTATAGGTT
AATGTCATGATAATAATGGTTTCTTAGACGTCAGGTGGCACTTTTCGGGGAAATGTGCGCGGAACCCCTA
TTTGTTTATTTTTCTAAATACATTCAAATATGTATCCGCTCATGAGACAATAACCCTGATAAATGCTTCA
ATAATATTGAAAAAGGAAGAGTATGAGTATTCAACATTTCCGTGTCGCCCTTATTCCCTTTTTTGCGGCA
TTTTGCCTTCCTGTTTTTGCTCACCCAGAAACGCTGGTGAAAGTAAAAGATGCTGAAGATCAGTTGGGTG
CACGAGTGGGTTACATCGAACTGGATCTCAACAGCGGTAAGATCCTTGAGAGTTTTCGCCCCGAAGAACG
TTTTCCAATGATGAGCACTTTTAAAGTTCTGCTATGTGGCGCGGTATTATCCCGTATTGACGCCGGGCAA
GAGCAACTCGGTCGCCGCATACACTATTCTCAGAATGACTTGGTTGAGTACTCACCAGTCACAGAAAAGC
ATCTTACGGATGGCATGACAGTAAGAGAATTATGCAGTGCTGCCATAACCATGAGTGATAACACTGCGGC
CAACTTACTTCTGACAACGATCGGAGGACCGAAGGAGCTAACCGCTTTTTTGCACAACATGGGGGATCAT
GTAACTCGCCTTGATCGTTGGGAACCGGAGCTGAATGAAGCCATACCAAACGACGAGCGTGACACCACGA
TGCCTGTAGCAATGGCAACAACGTTGCGCAAACTATTAACTGGCGAACTACTTACTCTAGCTTCCCGGCA
ACAATTAATAGACTGGATGGAGGCGGATAAAGTTGCAGGACCACTTCTGCGCTCGGCCCTTCCGGCTGGC
TGGTTTATTGCTGATAAATCTGGAGCCGGTGAGCGTGGGTCTCGCGGTATCATTGCAGCACTGGGGCCAG
ATGGTAAGCCCTCCCGTATCGTAGTTATCTACACGACGGGGAGTCAGGCAACTATGGATGAACGAAATAG
ACAGATCGCTGAGATAGGTGCCTCACTGATTAAGCATTGGTAACTGTCAGACCAAGTTTACTCATATATA
CTTTAGATTGATTTAAAACTTCATTTTTAATTTAAAAGGATCTAGGTGAAGATCCTTTTTGATAATCTCA
TGACCAAAATCCCTTAACGTGAGTTTTCGTTCCACTGAGCGTCAGACCCCGTAGAAAAGATCAAAGGATC
TTCTTGAGATCCTTTTTTTCTGCGCGTAATCTGCTGCTTGCAAACAAAAAAACCACCGCTACCAGCGGTG
GTTTGTTTGCCGGATCAAGAGCTACCAACTCTTTTTCCGAAGGTAACTGGCTTCAGCAGAGCGCAGATAC
CAAATACTGTCCTTCTAGTGTAGCCGTAGTTAGGCCACCACTTCAAGAACTCTGTAGCACCGCCTACATA
CCTCGCTCTGCTAATCCTGTTACCAGTGGCTGCTGCCAGTGGCGATAAGTCGTGTCTTACCGGGTTGGAC
TCAAGACGATAGTTACCGGATAAGGCGCAGCGGTCGGGCTGAACGGGGGGTTCGTGCACACAGCCCAGCT
TGGAGCGAACGACCTACACCGAACTGAGATACCTACAGCGTGAGCTATGAGAAAGCGCCACGCTTCCCGA
AGGGAGAAAGGCGGACAGGTATCCGGTAAGCGGCAGGGTCGGAACAGGAGAGCGCACGAGGGAGCTTCCA
GGGGGAAACGCCTGGTATCTTTATAGTCCTGTCGGGTTTCGCCACCTCTGACTTGAGCGTCGATTTTTGT
GATGCTCGTCAGGGGGGCGGAGCCTATGGAAAAACGCCAGCAACGCGGCCTTTTTACGGTTCCTGGCCTT
TTGCTGGCCTTTTGCTCACATGT
Features (pLannotate 1.2.2; 16 found; start..end, strand, type, name):
      1..141     -  repeat_region  AAV2 ITR: inverted terminal repeat of adeno-associated virus serotype 2 inverted
    497..517     +  CDS            VC155 (fragment): C-terminal fragment of mVenus for use in bimolecular fluorescence complementation (BiFC) (Kodama and Hu, 2010)
    520..551     +  promoter       minP: minimal TATA-box promoter with low basal activity
    611..1536    +  CDS            ChR2 (fragment): N-terminal fragment of channelrhodopsin-2 from the alga Chlamydomonas reinhardtii (Nagel et al., 2003) blue light-activated cation channel
   1541..2257    +  CDS            EGFP: EGFP is a basic (constitutively fluorescent) green fluorescent protein published in 1996, derived from Aequorea victoria. It is reported to be a rapidly-maturing weak dimer with moderate acid sensitivity.
   2264..2288    +  misc_feature   MCS (fragment): pBluescript multiple cloning site
   2288..2876    +  misc_feature   WPRE: woodchuck hepatitis virus posttranscriptional regulatory element
   2908..3384    +  polyA_signal   hGH poly(A) signal: human growth hormone polyadenylation signal
   3424..3564    +  repeat_region  AAV2 ITR: inverted terminal repeat of adeno-associated virus serotype 2 inverted
   3569..3620    -  misc_feature   bom (fragment): basis of mobility region from pBR322
   3639..4019    +  rep_origin     M13 ori (sequence partly withheld): M13 bacteriophage origin of replication; arrow indicates direction of (+) strand synthesis
   4095..4144    -  misc_feature   bom (fragment): basis of mobility region from pBR322
   4246..4281    -  CDS            rop (fragment): Rop protein, which maintains plasmids at low copy number; rop
   4376..4480    +  promoter       AmpR promoter: bla
   4481..5341    +  CDS            AmpR: β-lactamase; bla; confers resistance to ampicillin, carbenicillin, and related antibiotics
   5512..6100    +  rep_origin     ori: high-copy-number ColE1/pMB1/pBR322/pUC origin of replication
