>Addgene plasmid #125993 | 206_pAAV-ProD17-CatCh-GFP-WPRE | addgene full sequence | sequence record 256912 | Addgene NGS Result
TTTGCTGGCCTTTTGCTCACATGTCCTGCAGGCAGCTGCGCGCTCGCTCGCTCACTGAGGCCGCCCGGGC
GTCGGGCGACCTTTGGTCGCCCGGCCTCAGTGAGCGAGCGAGCGCGCAGAGAGGGAGTGGCCAACTCCAT
CACTAGGGGTTCCTGCGGCCGCACGCGTATCCTGGGGTTTAAACAGGACTAGGTCCACTGGGAGAAGAGG
AAGTCAAACAGGACTAGTCATCGATAGGCTAGCCAGCTTAATTAATCAGATACTCTAGGGCTGTGAGTGA
AAGGTCGGCGAAAGTTGGAGGGCTTGGCTTGGAACTGGCAACACTGTGCTCATTACTGTCCGGGTAATGA
GGGGACGATGCTCATTACGGTTGGTTTCTTGGCTACATGCTCAGGAATCCTCAACTTCCTCCTGTTCAGT
TCCCAGCAAGTGCTGGGCATTGTGTCAGACAAGTCCCGTATAGTCCGCCATTTATCCTGTAAGAGGCATC
TGAGGCACACGTCATATCCTCACATGGTCCTGCTGGAGTTAGTAGAGGGTATATAATGGAAGCTCGACTT
CCAGCTATCACATCCACTGTGTTGTTGTGAACTGGAATCCACTATAGGCCAGGATCCGCCACCATGGATT
ATGGAGGCGCCCTGAGTGCCGTTGGGCGCGAGCTGCTATTTGTAACGAACCCAGTAGTCGTCAATGGCTC
TGTACTTGTGCCTGAGGACCAGTGTTACTGCGCGGGCTGGATTGAGTCGCGTGGCACAAACGGTGCCCAA
ACGGCGTCGAACGTGCTGCAATGGCTTGCTGCTGGCTTCTCCATCCTACTGCTTATGTTTTACGCCTACC
AAACATGGAAGTCAACCTGCGGCTGGGAGGAGATCTATGTGTGCGCTATCGAGATGGTCAAGGTGATTCT
CGAGTTCTTCTTCGAGTTTAAGAACCCGTCCATGCTGTATCTAGCCACAGGCCACCGCGTCCAGTGGTTG
CGTTACGCCGAGTGGCTTCTCACCTGCCCGGTCATTTGCATTCACCTGTCAAACCTGACGGGCTTGTCCA
ACGACTACAGCAGGCGCACCATGGGTCTGCTTGTGTCTGATATTGGCACAATTGTGTGGGGCGCCACTTC
CGCCATGGCCACCGGATACGTCAAGGTCATCTTCTTCTGCCTGGGTCTGTGTTATGGTGCTAACACGTTC
TTTCACGCTGCCAAGGCCTACATCGAGGGTTACCACACCGTGCCGAAGGGCCGGTGTCGCCAGGTGGTGA
CTGGCATGGCTTGGCTCTTCTTCGTATCATGGGGTATGTTCCCCATCCTGTTCATCCTCGGCCCCGAGGG
CTTCGGCGTCCTGAGCGTGTACGGCTCCACCGTCGGCCACACCATCATTGACCTGATGTCGAAGAACTGC
TGGGGTCTGCTCGGCCACTACCTGCGCGTGCTGATCCACGAGCATATCCTCATCCACGGCGACATTCGCA
AGACCACCAAATTGAACATTGGTGGCACTGAGATTGAGGTCGAGACGCTGGTGGAGGACGAGGCCGAGGC
TGGCGCGGTACCCATGGTGAGCAAGGGCGAGGAGCTGTTCACCGGGGTGGTGCCCATCCTGGTCGAGCTG
GACGGCGACGTAAACGGCCACAAGTTCAGCGTGTCCGGCGAGGGCGAGGGCGATGCCACCTACGGCAAGC
TGACCCTGAAGTTCATCTGCACCACCGGCAAGCTGCCCGTGCCCTGGCCCACCCTCGTGACCACCCTGAC
CTACGGCGTGCAGTGCTTCAGCCGCTACCCCGACCACATGAAGCAGCACGACTTCTTCAAGTCCGCCATG
CCCGAAGGCTACGTCCAGGAGCGCACCATCTTCTTCAAGGACGACGGCAACTACAAGACCCGCGCCGAGG
TGAAGTTCGAGGGCGACACCCTGGTGAACCGCATCGAGCTGAAGGGCATCGACTTCAAGGAGGACGGCAA
CATCCTGGGGCACAAGCTGGAGTACAACTACAACAGCCACAACGTCTATATCATGGCCGACAAGCAGAAG
AACGGCATCAAGGTGAACTTCAAGATCCGCCACAACATCGAGGACGGCAGCGTGCAGCTCGCCGACCACT
ACCAGCAGAACACCCCCATCGGCGACGGCCCCGTGCTGCTGCCCGACAACCACTACCTGAGCACCCAGTC
CGCCCTGAGCAAAGACCCCAACGAGAAGCGCGATCACATGGTCCTGCTGGAGTTCGTGACCGCCGCCGGG
ATCACTCTCGGCATGGACGAGCTGTACAAGTGATAAGAATTCGATATCAAGCTTATCGATAATCAACCTC
TGGATTACAAAATTTGTGAAAGATTGACTGGTATTCTTAACTATGTTGCTCCTTTTACGCTATGTGGATA
CGCTGCTTTAATGCCTTTGTATCATGCTATTGCTTCCCGTATGGCTTTCATTTTCTCCTCCTTGTATAAA
TCCTGGTTGCTGTCTCTTTATGAGGAGTTGTGGCCCGTTGTCAGGCAACGTGGCGTGGTGTGCACTGTGT
TTGCTGACGCAACCCCCACTGGTTGGGGCATTGCCACCACCTGTCAGCTCCTTTCCGGGACTTTCGCTTT
CCCCCTCCCTATTGCCACGGCGGAACTCATCGCCGCCTGCCTTGCCCGCTGCTGGACAGGGGCTCGGCTG
TTGGGCACTGACAATTCCGTGGTGTTGTCGGGGAAATCATCGTCCTTTCCTTGGCTGCTCGCCTATGTTG
CCACCTGGATTCTGCGCGGGACGTCCTTCTGCTACGTCCCTTCGGCCCTCAATCCAGCGGACCTTCCTTC
CCGCGGCCTGCTGCCGGCTCTGCGGCCTCTTCCGCGTCTTCGCCTTCGCCCTCAGACGAGTCGGATCTCC
CTTTGGGCCGCCTCCCCGCATCGATACCGAGCGCTGCTCGAGAGATCTACGGGTGGCATCCCTGTGACCC
CTCCCCAGTGCCTCTCCTGGCCCTGGAAGTTGCCACTCCAGTGCCCACCAGCCTTGTCCTAATAAAATTA
AGTTGCATCATTTTGTCTGACTAGGTGTCCTTCTATAATATTATGGGGTGGAGGGGGGTGGTATGGAGCA
AGGGGCAAGTTGGGAAGACAACCTGTAGGGCCTGCGGGGTCTATTGGGAACCAAGCTGGAGTGCAGTGGC
ACAATCTTGGCTCACTGCAATCTCCGCCTCCTGGGTTCAAGCGATTCTCCTGCCTCAGCCTCCCGAGTTG
TTGGGATTCCAGGCATGCATGACCAGGCTCAGCTAATTTTTGTTTTTTTGGTAGAGACGGGGTTTCACCA
TATTGGCCAGGCTGGTCTCCAACTCCTAATCTCAGGTGATCTACCCACCTTGGCCTCCCAAATTGCTGGG
ATTACAGGCGTGAACCACTGCTCCCTTCCCTGTCCTTCTGATTTTGTAGGTAACCACGTGCGGACCGAGC
GGCCGCAGGAACCCCTAGTGATGGAGTTGGCCACTCCCTCTCTGCGCGCTCGCTCGCTCACTGAGGCCGG
GCGACCAAAGGTCGCCCGACGCCCGGGCTTTGCCCGGGCGGCCTCAGTGAGCGAGCGAGCGCGCAGCTGC
CTGCAGGGGCGCCTGATGCGGTATTTTCTCCTTACGCATCTGTGCGGTATTTCACACCGCATA
[95 nt withheld, positions 3634-3728]
T
[46 nt withheld, positions 3730-3775]
C
[141 nt withheld, positions 3777-3917]
CCTTTGACGTTGGAGTCCACGTTCTTT
[37 nt withheld, positions 3945-3981]
ACTCTATCTCGGGCTATTCTTTTGATTTATAAGGGATTTTGCCGATTTCGGTCTATTGGTTAAAAAATGA
GCTGATTTAACAAAAATTTAACGCGAATTTTAACAAAATATTAACGTTTACAATTTTATGGTGCACTCTC
AGTACAATCTGCTCTGATGCCGCATAGTTAAGCCAGCCCCGACACCCGCCAACACCCGCTGACGCGCCCT
GACGGGCTTGTCTGCTCCCGGCATCCGCTTACAGACAAGCTGTGACCGTCTCCGGGAGCTGCATGTGTCA
GAGGTTTTCACCGTCATCACCGAAACGCGCGAGACGAAAGGGCCTCGTGATACGCCTATTTTTATAGGTT
AATGTCATGATAATAATGGTTTCTTAGACGTCAGGTGGCACTTTTCGGGGAAATGTGCGCGGAACCCCTA
TTTGTTTATTTTTCTAAATACATTCAAATATGTATCCGCTCATGAGACAATAACCCTGATAAATGCTTCA
ATAATATTGAAAAAGGAAGAGTATGAGTATTCAACATTTCCGTGTCGCCCTTATTCCCTTTTTTGCGGCA
TTTTGCCTTCCTGTTTTTGCTCACCCAGAAACGCTGGTGAAAGTAAAAGATGCTGAAGATCAGTTGGGTG
CACGAGTGGGTTACATCGAACTGGATCTCAACAGCGGTAAGATCCTTGAGAGTTTTCGCCCCGAAGAACG
TTTTCCAATGATGAGCACTTTTAAAGTTCTGCTATGTGGCGCGGTATTATCCCGTATTGACGCCGGGCAA
GAGCAACTCGGTCGCCGCATACACTATTCTCAGAATGACTTGGTTGAGTACTCACCAGTCACAGAAAAGC
ATCTTACGGATGGCATGACAGTAAGAGAATTATGCAGTGCTGCCATAACCATGAGTGATAACACTGCGGC
CAACTTACTTCTGACAACGATCGGAGGACCGAAGGAGCTAACCGCTTTTTTGCACAACATGGGGGATCAT
GTAACTCGCCTTGATCGTTGGGAACCGGAGCTGAATGAAGCCATACCAAACGACGAGCGTGACACCACGA
TGCCTGTAGCAATGGCAACAACGTTGCGCAAACTATTAACTGGCGAACTACTTACTCTAGCTTCCCGGCA
ACAATTAATAGACTGGATGGAGGCGGATAAAGTTGCAGGACCACTTCTGCGCTCGGCCCTTCCGGCTGGC
TGGTTTATTGCTGATAAATCTGGAGCCGGTGAGCGTGGGTCTCGCGGTATCATTGCAGCACTGGGGCCAG
ATGGTAAGCCCTCCCGTATCGTAGTTATCTACACGACGGGGAGTCAGGCAACTATGGATGAACGAAATAG
ACAGATCGCTGAGATAGGTGCCTCACTGATTAAGCATTGGTAACTGTCAGACCAAGTTTACTCATATATA
CTTTAGATTGATTTAAAACTTCATTTTTAATTTAAAAGGATCTAGGTGAAGATCCTTTTTGATAATCTCA
TGACCAAAATCCCTTAACGTGAGTTTTCGTTCCACTGAGCGTCAGACCCCGTAGAAAAGATCAAAGGATC
TTCTTGAGATCCTTTTTTTCTGCGCGTAATCTGCTGCTTGCAAACAAAAAAACCACCGCTACCAGCGGTG
GTTTGTTTGCCGGATCAAGAGCTACCAACTCTTTTTCCGAAGGTAACTGGCTTCAGCAGAGCGCAGATAC
CAAATACTGTTCTTCTAGTGTAGCCGTAGTTAGGCCACCACTTCAAGAACTCTGTAGCACCGCCTACATA
CCTCGCTCTGCTAATCCTGTTACCAGTGGCTGCTGCCAGTGGCGATAAGTCGTGTCTTACCGGGTTGGAC
TCAAGACGATAGTTACCGGATAAGGCGCAGCGGTCGGGCTGAACGGGGGGTTCGTGCACACAGCCCAGCT
TGGAGCGAACGACCTACACCGAACTGAGATACCTACAGCGTGAGCTATGAGAAAGCGCCACGCTTCCCGA
AGGGAGAAAGGCGGACAGGTATCCGGTAAGCGGCAGGGTCGGAACAGGAGAGCGCACGAGGGAGCTTCCA
GGGGGAAACGCCTGGTATCTTTATAGTCCTGTCGGGTTTCGCCACCTCTGACTTGAGCGTCGATTTTTGT
GATGCTCGTCAGGGGGGCGGAGCCTATGGAAAAACGCCAGCAACGCGGCCTTTTTACGGTTCCTGGCCT
Features (pLannotate 1.2.2; 17 found; start..end, strand, type, name):
     36..63      +  repeat_region  AAV2 ITR (fragment): inverted terminal repeat of adeno-associated virus serotype 2 inverted
     92..119     +  repeat_region  AAV2 ITR (fragment): inverted terminal repeat of adeno-associated virus serotype 2 inverted
    510..530     +  CDS            VC155 (fragment): C-terminal fragment of mVenus for use in bimolecular fluorescence complementation (BiFC) (Kodama and Hu, 2010)
    533..564     +  promoter       minP: minimal TATA-box promoter with low basal activity
    624..1549    +  CDS            ChR2 (fragment): N-terminal fragment of channelrhodopsin-2 from the alga Chlamydomonas reinhardtii (Nagel et al., 2003) blue light-activated cation channel
   1554..2270    +  CDS            EGFP: EGFP is a basic (constitutively fluorescent) green fluorescent protein published in 1996, derived from Aequorea victoria. It is reported to be a rapidly-maturing weak dimer with moderate acid sensitivity.
   2277..2301    +  misc_feature   MCS (fragment): pBluescript multiple cloning site
   2301..2889    +  misc_feature   WPRE: woodchuck hepatitis virus posttranscriptional regulatory element
   2921..3397    +  polyA_signal   hGH poly(A) signal: human growth hormone polyadenylation signal
   3437..3577    +  repeat_region  AAV2 ITR: inverted terminal repeat of adeno-associated virus serotype 2 inverted
   3582..3633    -  misc_feature   bom (fragment): basis of mobility region from pBR322
   3652..4107    +  rep_origin     f1 ori (sequence partly withheld): f1 bacteriophage origin of replication; arrow indicates direction of (+) strand synthesis
   4108..4157    -  misc_feature   bom (fragment): basis of mobility region from pBR322
   4259..4294    -  CDS            rop (fragment): Rop protein, which maintains plasmids at low copy number; rop
   4389..4493    +  promoter       AmpR promoter: bla
   4494..5354    +  CDS            AmpR: β-lactamase; bla; confers resistance to ampicillin, carbenicillin, and related antibiotics
   5525..6113    +  rep_origin     ori: high-copy-number ColE1/pMB1/pBR322/pUC origin of replication
