[The description below was written by a language model from this plasmid's Addgene catalogue record and pLannotate feature annotations shown in this document.]
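Description:
206_pAAV-ProD17-CatCh-GFP-WPRE is an AAV transfer plasmid built on a pAAV backbone and used to produce recombinant adeno-associated virus that delivers an optogenetic actuator to retinal cells. It is propagated in bacteria as a high-copy plasmid through a ColE1/pUC-type origin and selected with ampicillin via the bla gene and its own promoter. The backbone also carries an f1/M13 phage origin, along with short annotated remnants of the pBR322 bom and rop regions. AAV2 inverted terminal repeats flank the expression cassette and provide the cis signals for genome replication and packaging into capsids. In the depositor's sequence both ITRs are annotated as complete, whereas the NGS-derived sequence shows only short fragments of the left ITR. This may reflect how hard these hairpin repeats are to sequence, or partial loss of the repeat. The recombination-reducing growth strain listed in the record is consistent with the known instability of ITRs.

Between the ITRs, the synthetic promoter ProD17 drives CatCh-GFP. ProD17 is not annotated as such, but it presumably occupies the region upstream of, and including, an annotated minimal TATA-box promoter; a very short "VC155" hit there is most likely a spurious match. CatCh is the L132C variant of channelrhodopsin-2, a blue-light-gated cation channel from Chlamydomonas, and it is fused at its C-terminus to EGFP so that expressing cells can be both light-activated and visualised. A WPRE downstream of the coding sequence enhances transcript stability and expression, and a human growth hormone polyadenylation signal terminates the transcript. The plasmid belongs to a series of synthetic-promoter AAVs designed to target expression to neuronal and glial cell types in mouse, non-human primate and human retina. The record does not state which cell type ProD17 targets.
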