Addgene plasmid #125993: 206_pAAV-ProD17-CatCh-GFP-WPRE
Purpose: Targeting expression to neuronal and glial cell types in mice, non-human primates, and human retina
Depositing lab: Botond Roska. Depositing organization: Friedrich Miescher Institute for Biomedical Research. Publication: Targeting neuronal and glial cell types with synthetic promoter AAVs in mice, non-human primates and humans. Juttner J, Szabo A, Gross-Scherf B, Morikawa RK, Rompani SB, Hantz P, Szikra T, Esposti F, Cowan CS, Bharioke A, Patino-Alvarez CP, Keles O, Kusnyerik A, Azoulay T, Hartl D, Krebs AR, Schubeler D, Hajdu RI, Lukats A, Nemeth J, Nagy ZZ, Wu KC, Wu RH, Xiang L, Fang XL, Jin ZB, Goldblum D, Hasler PW, Scholl HPN, Krol J, Roska B. Nat Neurosci. 2019 Jul 8. pii: 10.1038/s41593-019-0431-2. doi: 10.1038/s41593-019-0431-2. PubMed 31285614.
Backbone
  Vector backbone: pAAV
  Vector type: AAV
Growth in bacteria
  Bacterial resistance: Ampicillin, 100 μg/mL
  Growth temperature: 37°C
  Growth strain: NEB Stable
  Copy number: High Copy
Gene/Insert
  Gene/Insert name: CatCh-GFP (alt name: ChR2(L132C)-EGFP)
  Species: Synthetic
  Promoter: ProD17
  Cloning method: Restriction Enzyme; 5′ cloning site Unknown (unknown if destroyed); 3′ cloning site Unknown (unknown if destroyed)
Terms and licenses: Academic/Nonprofit Terms; Industry Terms: Not Available to Industry
Depositor comments: Please visit https://www.biorxiv.org/content/early/2018/10/04/434720.full.pdf for BioRxiv preprint
How to cite: 206_pAAV-ProD17-CatCh-GFP-WPRE was a gift from Botond Roska (Addgene plasmid # 125993 ; http://n2t.net/addgene:125993 ; RRID:Addgene_125993)
